>Addgene plasmid #149410 | pAAV-tMCK-mem-TurboID | addgene full sequence | sequence record 299812 | Addgene NGS Result
CCTTAATTAGGCTGCGCGCTCGCTCGCTCACTGAGGCCGCCCGGGCAAAGCCCGGGCGGCCTCAGTGAGC
GAGCGAGCGCGCAGAGAGGGAGTGGCCAACTCCATCACTAGGGGTTCCTTGTAGTTAATGATTAACCCGC
CATGCTACTTATCTACGTAGCCATGCTCTAGGAAGATCGGAATTCGCCCTTAAGCTAGCCACTACGGGTC
TAGGCTGCCCATGTAAGGAGGCAAGGCCTGGGGACACCCGAGATGCCTGGTTATAATTAACCCCAACACC
TGCTGCCCCCCCCCCCCCAACACCTGCTGCCTGAGCCTGAGCGGTTACCCCACCCCGGTGCCTGGGTCTT
AGGCTCTGTACACCATGGAGGAGAAGCTCGCTCTAAAAATAACCCTGTCCCTGGTGGGCCCACTACGGGT
CTAGGCTGCCCATGTAAGGAGGCAAGGCCTGGGGACACCCGAGATGCCTGGTTATAATTAACCCCAACAC
CTGCTGCCCCCCCCCCCCCAACACCTGCTGCCTGAGCCTGAGCGGTTACCCCACCCCGGTGCCTGGGTCT
TAGGCTCTGTACACCATGGAGGAGAAGCTCGCTCTAAAAATAACCCTGTCCCTGGTGGGCCACTACGGGT
CTAGGCTGCCCATGTAAGGAGGCAAGGCCTGGGGACACCCGAGATGCCTGGTTATAATTAACCCCAACAC
CTGCTGCCCCCCCCCCCCCAACACCTGCTGCCTGAGCCTGAGCGGTTACCCCACCCCGGTGCCTGGGTCT
TAGGCTCTGTACACCATGGAGGAGAAGCTCGCTCTAAAAATAACCCTGTCCCTGGTGGGCCCCTCCCTGG
GGACAGCCCCTCCTGGCTAGTCACACCCTGTAGGCTCCTCTATATAACCCAGGGGCACAGGGGCTGCCCC
CGGGTCACGGGGATCCTCTAGACCTCCGAACGGTAAGAGCCTAGCATGTAGAACTGGTTACCCTGCAGAA
GTTGGTCGTGAGGCACTGGGCAGGTAAGTATCAAGGTTACAAGACAGGTTTAAGGAGACCAATAGAAACT
GGGCTTGTCGAGACAGAGAAGACTCTTGCGTTTCTGATAGGCACCTATTGGTCTTACTGACATCCACTTT
GCCTTTCTCTCCACAGGTGTCCAGGCGGCCGCGCCACCATGGAGACAGACACACTCCTGCTATGGGTGCT
GCTGCTCTGGGTTCCAGGTTCCACTGGTGACTACCCATACGATGTTCCAGATTACGCTGCTAGCAAAGAC
AATACTGTGCCTCTGAAGCTGATCGCTCTCCTGGCTAATGGCGAGTTCCATAGTGGCGAACAGCTGGGAG
AAACCCTGGGCATGTCCAGGGCCGCTATCAACAAGCACATTCAGACTCTGCGCGACTGGGGCGTGGACGT
GTTCACCGTGCCCGGAAAGGGCTACTCTCTGCCCGAGCCTATCCCGCTGCTGAACGCTAAACAGATTCTG
GGACAGCTGGACGGCGGGAGCGTGGCAGTCCTGCCTGTGGTCGACTCCACCAATCAGTACCTGCTGGATC
GAATCGGCGAGCTGAAGAGTGGGGATGCTTGCATTGCAGAATATCAGCAGGCAGGGAGAGGAAGCAGAGG
GAGGAAATGGTTCTCTCCTTTTGGAGCTAACCTGTACCTGAGTATGTTTTGGCGCCTGAAGCGGGGACCA
GCAGCAATCGGCCTGGGCCCGGTCATCGGAATTGTCATGGCAGAAGCGCTGCGAAAGCTGGGAGCAGACA
AGGTGCGAGTCAAATGGCCCAATGACCTGTATCTGCAGGATAGAAAGCTGGCAGGCATCCTGGTGGAGCT
GGCCGGAATAACAGGCGATGCTGCACAGATCGTCATTGGCGCCGGGATTAACGTGGCTATGAGGCGCGTG
GAGGAAAGCGTGGTCAATCAGGGCTGGATCACACTGCAGGAAGCAGGGATTAACCTGGACAGGAATACTC
TGGCCGCTACGCTGATCCGAGAGCTGCGGGCAGCCCTGGAACTGTTCGAGCAGGAAGGCCTGGCTCCATA
TCTGCCACGGTGGGAGAAGCTGGATAACTTCATCAATAGACCCGTGAAGCTGATCATTGGGGACAAAGAG
ATTTTCGGGATTAGCCGGGGGATTGATAAACAGGGAGCCCTGCTGCTGGAACAGGACGGAGTTATCAAAC
CCTGGATGGGCGGAGAAATCAGTCTGCGGTCTGCCGAAAAGCTGCAGGGCAAGCCCATCCCCAACCCCCT
GCTGGGCCTGGACAGCACCAATGCTGTGGGCCAGGACACGCAGGAGGTCATCGTGGTGCCACACTCCTTG
CCCTTTAAGGTGGTGGTGATCTCAGCCATCCTGGCCCTGGTGGTGCTCACCATCATCTCCCTTATCATCC
TCATCATGCTTTGGCAGAAGAAGCCACGTTAAAAGCTTGGATCCAATCAACCTCTGGATTACAAAATTTG
TGAAAGATTGACTGGTATTCTTAACTATGTTGCTCCTTTTACGCTATGTGGATACGCTGCTTTAATGCCT
TTGTATCATGCTATTGCTTCCCGTATGGCTTTCATTTTCTCCTCCTTGTATAAATCCTGGTTGCTGTCTC
TTTATGAGGAGTTGTGGCCCGTTGTCAGGCAACGTGGCGTGGTGTGCACTGTGTTTGCTGACGCAACCCC
CACTGGTTGGGGCATTGCCACCACCTGTCAGCTCCTTTCCGGGACTTTCGCTTTCCCCCTCCCTATTGCC
ACGGCGGAACTCATCGCCGCCTGCCTTGCCCGCTGCTGGACAGGGGCTCGGCTGTTGGGCACTGACAATT
CCGTGGTGTTGTCGGGGAAATCATCGTCCTTTCCTTGGCTGCTCGCCTGTGTTGCCACCTGGATTCTGCG
CGGGACGTCCTTCTGCTACGTCCCTTCGGCCCTCAATCCAGCGGACCTTCCTTCCCGCGGCCTGCTGCCG
GCTCTGCGGCCTCTTCCGCGTCTTCGAGATCTGCCTCGACTGTGCCTTCTAGTTGCCAGCCATCTGTTGT
TTGCCCCTCCCCCGTGCCTTCCTTGACCCTGGAAGGTGCCACTCCCACTGTCCTTTCCTAATAAAATGAG
GAAATTGCATCGCATTGTCTGAGTAGGTGTCATTCTATTCTGGGGGGTGGGGTGGGGCAGGACAGCAAGG
GGGAGGATTGGGAAGACAATAGCAGGCATGCTGGGGACTCGAGTTAAGGGCGAATTCCCGATAAGGATCT
TCCTAGAGCATGGCTACGTAGATAAGTAGCATGGCGGGTTAATCATTAACTACAAGGAACCCCTAGTGAT
GGAGTTGGCCACTCCCTCTCTGCGCGCTCGCTCGCTCACTGAGGCCGGGCGACCAAAGGTCGCCCGACGC
CCGGGCTTTGCCCGGGCGGCCTCAGTGAGCGAGCGAGCGCGCAGCCTTAATTAACCTAATTCACTGGCCG
TCGTTTTACAACGTCGTGACTGGGAAAACCCTGGCGTTACCCAACTTAATCGCCTTGCAGCACATCCCCC
TTTCGCCAGCTGGCGTAATAGCGAAGAGGCCCGCACCGATCGCCCTTCCCAACAGTTGCGCAGCCTGAAT
GGCGAATGGG
[124 nt withheld, positions 3581-3704]
C
[91 nt withheld, positions 3706-3796]
A
[49 nt withheld, positions 3798-3846]
CCTTTGACGTTGGAGTCCACGTTCTTT
[37 nt withheld, positions 3874-3910]
ACCCTATCTCGGTCTATTCTTTTGATTTATAAGGGATTTTGCCGATTTCGGCCTATTGGTTAAAAAATGA
GCTGATTTAACAAAAATTTAACGCGAATTTTAACAAAATATTAACGCTTACAATTTAGGTGGCACTTTTC
GGGGAAATGTGCGCGGAACCCCTATTTGTTTATTTTTCTAAATACATTCAAATATGTATCCGCTCATGAG
ACAATAACCCTGATAAATGCTTCAATAATATTGAAAAAGGAAGAGTATGAGTATTCAACATTTCCGTGTC
GCCCTTATTCCCTTTTTTGCGGCATTTTGCCTTCCTGTTTTTGCTCACCCAGAAACGCTGGTGAAAGTAA
AAGATGCTGAAGATCAGTTGGGTGCACGAGTGGGTTACATCGAACTGGATCTCAACAGCGGTAAGATCCT
TGAGAGTTTTCGCCCCGAAGAACGTTTTCCAATGATGAGCACTTTTAAAGTTCTGCTATGTGGCGCGGTA
TTATCCCGTATTGACGCCGGGCAAGAGCAACTCGGTCGCCGCATACACTATTCTCAGAATGACTTGGTTG
AGTACTCACCAGTCACAGAAAAGCATCTTACGGATGGCATGACAGTAAGAGAATTATGCAGTGCTGCCAT
AACCATGAGTGATAACACTGCGGCCAACTTACTTCTGACAACGATCGGAGGACCGAAGGAGCTAACCGCT
TTTTTGCACAACATGGGGGATCATGTAACTCGCCTTGATCGTTGGGAACCGGAGCTGAATGAAGCCATAC
CAAACGACGAGCGTGACACCACGATGCCTGTAGCAATGGCAACAACGTTGCGCAAACTATTAACTGGCGA
ACTACTTACTCTAGCTTCCCGGCAACAATTAATAGACTGGATGGAGGCGGATAAAGTTGCAGGACCACTT
CTGCGCTCGGCCCTTCCGGCTGGCTGGTTTATTGCTGATAAATCTGGAGCCGGTGAGCGTGGGTCTCGCG
GTATCATTGCAGCACTGGGGCCAGATGGTAAGCCCTCCCGTATCGTAGTTATCTACACGACGGGGAGTCA
GGCAACTATGGATGAACGAAATAGACAGATCGCTGAGATAGGTGCCTCACTGATTAAGCATTGGTAACTG
TCAGACCAAGTTTACTCATATATACTTTAGATTGATTTAAAACTTCATTTTTAATTTAAAAGGATCTAGG
TGAAGATCCTTTTTGATAATCTCATGACCAAAATCCCTTAACGTGAGTTTTCGTTCCACTGAGCGTCAGA
CCCCGTAGAAAAGATCAAAGGATCTTCTTGAGATCCTTTTTTTCTGCGCGTAATCTGCTGCTTGCAAACA
AAAAAACCACCGCTACCAGCGGTGGTTTGTTTGCCGGATCAAGAGCTACCAACTCTTTTTCCGAAGGTAA
CTGGCTTCAGCAGAGCGCAGATACCAAATACTGTTCTTCTAGTGTAGCCGTAGTTAGGCCACCACTTCAA
GAACTCTGTAGCACCGCCTACATACCTCGCTCTGCTAATCCTGTTACCAGTGGCTGCTGCCAGTGGCGAT
AAGTCGTGTCTTACCGGGTTGGACTCAAGACGATAGTTACCGGATAAGGCGCAGCGGTCGGGCTGAACGG
GGGGTTCGTGCACACAGCCCAGCTTGGAGCGAACGACCTACACCGAACTGAGATACCTACAGCGTGAGCT
ATGAGAAAGCGCCACGCTTCCCGAAGGGAGAAAGGCGGACAGGTATCCGGTAAGCGGCAGGGTCGGAACA
GGAGAGCGCACGAGGGAGCTTCCAGGGGGAAACGCCTGGTATCTTTATAGTCCTGTCGGGTTTCGCCACC
TCTGACTTGAGCGTCGATTTTTGTGATGCTCGTCAGGGGGGCGGAGCCTATGGAAAAACGCCAGCAACGC
GGCCTTTTTACGGTTCCTGGCCTTTTGCTGGCCTTTTGCTCACATGTTCTTTCCTGCGTTATCCCCTGAT
TCTGTGGATAACCGTATTACCGCCTTTGAGTGAGCTGATACCGCTCGCCGCAGCCGAACGACCGAGCGCA
GCGAGTCAGTGAGCGAGGAAGCGGAAGAGCGCCCAATACGCAAACCGCCTCTCCCCGCGCGTTGGCCGAT
TCATTAATGCAGCTGGCACGACAGGTTTCCCGACTGGAAAGCGGGCAGTGAGCGCAACGCAATTAATGTG
AGTTAGCTCACTCATTAGGCACCCCAGGCTTTACACTTTATGCTTCCGGCTCGTATGTTGTGTGGAATTG
TGAGCGGATAACAATTTCACACAGGAAACAGCTATGACCATGATTACGCCAGATTTAATTAAGG
Features (pLannotate 1.2.2; 19 found; start..end, strand, type, name):
     12..39      +  repeat_region  AAV2 ITR (fragment): inverted terminal repeat of adeno-associated virus serotype 2 inverted
     57..119     -  repeat_region  AAV2 ITR (fragment): inverted terminal repeat of adeno-associated virus serotype 2 inverted
   1004..1136    +  intron         chimeric intron: chimera between introns from human β-globin and immunoglobulin heavy chain genes
   1159..1221    +  sig_peptide    Igκ leader: leader sequence from mouse immunoglobulin κ light chain
   1222..1248    +  CDS            3xHA (fragment): three tandem HA epitope tags
   1255..2211    +  CDS            TurboID: mutant of the E. coli biotin ligase BioID engineered for improved catalytic efficiency (Branon et al., 2018)
   2263..2409    +  CDS            PDGFRβ TM domain: transmembrane domain from platelet derived growth factor receptor beta
   2425..2966    +  misc_feature   WPRE (fragment): woodchuck hepatitis virus posttranscriptional regulatory element
   2980..3187    +  polyA_signal   bGH poly(A) signal: bovine growth hormone polyadenylation signal
   3275..3405    +  repeat_region  AAV2 ITR (fragment): inverted terminal repeat of adeno-associated virus serotype 2 inverted
   3419..3576    +  CDS            lacZα (fragment): LacZα fragment of β-galactosidase; lacZ fragment
   3581..4009    +  rep_origin     f1 ori (sequence partly withheld): f1 bacteriophage origin of replication; arrow indicates direction of (+) strand synthesis
   4062..4166    +  promoter       AmpR promoter: bla
   4167..5027    +  CDS            AmpR: β-lactamase; bla; confers resistance to ampicillin, carbenicillin, and related antibiotics
   5198..5786    +  rep_origin     ori: high-copy-number ColE1/pMB1/pBR322/pUC origin of replication
   5969..6061    +  CDS            lacI (fragment): lac repressor; lacI; The lac repressor binds to the lac operator to inhibit transcription in E. coli. This inhibition can be relieved by adding lactose or isopropyl-β-D-thiogalactopyranoside (IPTG).
   6074..6095    +  protein_bind   CAP binding site: CAP binding activates transcription in the presence of cAMP. E. coli catabolite activator protein
   6110..6140    +  promoter       lac promoter: promoter for the E. coli lac operon
   6148..6164    +  protein_bind   lac operator: The lac repressor binds to the lac operator to inhibit transcription in E. coli. This inhibition can be relieved by adding lactose or isopropyl-β-D-thiogalactopyranoside (IPTG). lac repressor encoded by lacI
