[The description below was written by a language model from this plasmid's Addgene catalogue record and pLannotate feature annotations shown in this document.]
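Description:
pAAV-tMCK-mem-TurboID is a 6.2 kb adeno-associated virus transfer plasmid designed to express a membrane-anchored form of the proximity-labelling enzyme TurboID specifically in muscle. The expression cassette lies between AAV2 inverted terminal repeats, which are the cis elements needed for replication and packaging of the cassette into recombinant AAV particles when rep/cap and helper functions are supplied separately. In bacteria the plasmid is maintained through a high-copy ColE1/pUC-type origin and selected with ampicillin via the β-lactamase gene. An f1 origin and remnants of the lac region (lacZα and lacI fragments, lac promoter and operator) are carried over from the cloning backbone and play no role in the payload.

According to the catalogue entry, transcription is driven by the tMCK promoter, a muscle creatine kinase-derived promoter. The automated annotation does not label it, but it presumably occupies the unannotated region upstream of the chimeric β-globin/immunoglobulin intron, which is included to enhance expression. The 1254 bp insert begins with the mouse Igκ leader peptide, which directs the protein into the secretory pathway, followed by an HA epitope, the TurboID biotin ligase and the PDGFRβ transmembrane domain that tethers the enzyme to membranes. The record also lists a C-terminal V5 tag, which is not annotated in the feature table. A WPRE and the bovine growth hormone polyadenylation signal follow the coding sequence to boost transcript stability and processing.

The construct is intended for AAV-mediated delivery so that TurboID biotinylates nearby proteins at secretory pathway membranes in muscle cells, with the HA and V5 tags available for detecting the fusion protein.
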