Addgene plasmid #149410: pAAV-tMCK-mem-TurboID
Purpose: Muscle-specific expression of secretory pathway membrane-localized TurboID, N-term HA tag, C-term V5 tag, in AAV expression plasmid. Amp selection
Depositing lab: Jonathan Long. Depositing organization: Stanford University.
Backbone
  Vector backbone: AAV
  Total vector size (bp): 6214
  Vector type: AAV
Growth in bacteria
  Bacterial resistance: Ampicillin, 100 μg/mL
  Growth temperature: 37°C
  Growth strain: NEB Stable
  Copy number: Unknown
Gene/Insert
  Gene/Insert name: mem-TurboID
  Insert size (bp): 1254
  Promoter: tMCK
  Tag / fusion protein: V5 (C terminal on insert); HA (N terminal on insert)
  Cloning method: Restriction Enzyme; 5′ cloning site NotI (not destroyed); 3′ cloning site HindIII (not destroyed)
  Sequencing primers: 5′ aaactgggcttgtcgagaca; 3′ gcagcgtatccacatag
Terms and licenses: Academic/Nonprofit Terms; Industry Terms: Not Available to Industry
How to cite: pAAV-tMCK-mem-TurboID was a gift from Jonathan Long (Addgene plasmid # 149410 ; http://n2t.net/addgene:149410 ; RRID:Addgene_149410)
